Addgene plasmid #144709: TFORF3233
Purpose: Lentiviral vector for overexpressing transcription factor ORFs with unique 24-bp barcodes. Barcodes facilitate identification of transcription factors in pooled screens.
Depositing lab: Feng Zhang. Depositing organization: Broad Institute. Publication: A transcription factor atlas of directed differentiation. Joung J, Ma S, Tay T, Geiger-Schuller KR, Kirchgatterer PC, Verdine VK, Guo B, Arias-Garcia MA, Allen WE, Singh A, Kuksenko O, Abudayyeh OO, Gootenberg JS, Fu Z, Macrae RK, Buenrostro JD, Regev A, Zhang F. Cell. 2023 Jan 5;186(1):209-229.e26. doi: 10.1016/j.cell.2022.11.026. PubMed 36608654.
Backbone
  Vector backbone: pLX_TRC317
  Backbone manufacturer: Broad Institute Genetic Perturbation Platform
  Backbone size w/o insert (bp): 8264
  Vector type: Mammalian Expression, Lentiviral
  Selectable markers: Puromycin
Growth in bacteria
  Bacterial resistance: Ampicillin, 100 μg/mL
  Growth temperature: 37°C
  Growth strain: NEB Stable
  Copy number: High Copy
Gene/Insert
  Gene/Insert name: JUNB
  Species: H. sapiens (human)
  Insert size (bp): 1247
  Entrez Gene: JUNB (a.k.a. AP-1)
  Promoter: EF1a
  Tag / fusion protein: V5 (C terminal on insert)
  Cloning method: Gateway Cloning
  Sequencing primers: 5′ GGGTGGAGACTGAAGTTAGGCCAG; 3′ CACATAGCGTAAAAGGAGCAACATAG
Resource information
  A portion of this plasmid was derived from a plasmid made by: Broad Institute Genetic Perturbation Platform
Terms and licenses: Academic/Nonprofit Terms; Industry Terms: Not Available to Industry
Depositor comments: NM_002229.2 Please test multiple small colonies in case of plasmid recombination. To make this collection available in a timely manner, a portion of this collection was not fully sequenced by Addgene. If an Addgene verified full plasmid sequence is not available, please contact us prior to placing an order to request the full sequence.
How to cite: TFORF3233 was a gift from Feng Zhang (Addgene plasmid # 144709 ; http://n2t.net/addgene:144709 ; RRID:Addgene_144709)
