[The description below was written by a language model from this plasmid's Addgene catalogue record and pLannotate feature annotations shown in this document.]
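Description:
TFORF3233 is a third-generation-style, self-inactivating lentiviral expression plasmid built on the pLX_TRC317 backbone and carrying the human JUNB open reading frame, an AP-1 family transcription factor. It belongs to a barcoded transcription factor ORF collection in which each construct carries a unique 24-bp barcode, so that the factor delivered to a cell can be identified in pooled overexpression screens. The feature table does not annotate the barcode itself. In bacteria the plasmid replicates from a high-copy ColE1/pUC-type origin and is selected with ampicillin through the β-lactamase gene. An f1 origin and remnants of lac and phage promoter elements are also present in the backbone. The depositor notes a risk of plasmid recombination, which is common for constructs containing LTR repeats.

The viral genome is transcribed from an RSV promoter fused to a truncated HIV-1 5' LTR, followed by the Ψ packaging signal, a gag fragment and the RRE for Rev-dependent export. It ends in a ΔU3 3' LTR, which inactivates LTR promoter activity after integration. Within this unit, an SV40 early promoter drives the puromycin N-acetyltransferase gene for selection of transduced mammalian cells, and a cPPT/CTS element aids nuclear import. Downstream, the EF-1α promoter drives constitutive expression of JUNB. The ORF was inserted by Gateway cloning and is therefore flanked by attB1 and attB2 sites, with the reading frame continuing into a C-terminal V5 epitope tag for detection. A WPRE after the cassette enhances transcript stability and expression. The construct is intended for stable JUNB overexpression, for example in directed differentiation screens.
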