Features (pLannotate 1.2.2; 34 found; start..end, strand, type, name):
      1..1179    +  promoter       EF-1α promoter: strong constitutive promoter for human elongation factor EF-1α
   1200..1217    +  protein_bind   attB1 (fragment): mutant version of attB; core recombination site for the Gateway® BP reaction BP Clonase™
   1223..2263    +  CDS            JUNB: JUNB_HUMAN - Experimental evidence at protein level: Swiss-Prot protein existence level 1. Transcription factor involved in regulating gene activity following the primary growth factor response. Binds to the DNA sequence 5'-TGA[CG]TCA-3'. From Homo sapiens (Human).
   2266..2289    -  protein_bind   attB2: mutant version of attB; recombination site for the Gateway® BP reaction BP Clonase™
   2297..2338    +  CDS            V5 tag: epitope tag from simian virus 5
   2354..2407    +  promoter       U6 promoter (fragment): RNA polymerase III promoter for human U6 snRNA
   2449..3037    +  misc_feature   WPRE: woodchuck hepatitis virus posttranscriptional regulatory element
   3088..3107    +  misc_feature   cPPT/CTS (fragment): central polypurine tract and central termination sequence of HIV-1
   3109..3342    +  LTR            3' LTR (ΔU3): self-inactivating 3' long terminal repeat (LTR) from HIV-1
   3420..3541    +  polyA_signal   SV40 poly(A) signal: SV40 polyadenylation signal
   3581..3716    +  rep_origin     SV40 ori: SV40 origin of replication
   3737..3755    -  promoter       T7 promoter: promoter for bacteriophage T7 RNA polymerase
   3763..3918    +  CDS            lacZα (fragment): LacZα fragment of β-galactosidase; lacZ fragment
   3923..4351    +  rep_origin     f1 ori (sequence partly withheld): f1 bacteriophage origin of replication; arrow indicates direction of (+) strand synthesis
   4404..4508    +  promoter       AmpR promoter: bla
   4509..5369    +  CDS            AmpR: β-lactamase; bla; confers resistance to ampicillin, carbenicillin, and related antibiotics
   5540..6128    +  rep_origin     ori: high-copy-number ColE1/pMB1/pBR322/pUC origin of replication
   6311..6403    +  CDS            lacI (fragment): lac repressor; lacI; The lac repressor binds to the lac operator to inhibit transcription in E. coli. This inhibition can be relieved by adding lactose or isopropyl-β-D-thiogalactopyranoside (IPTG).
   6416..6437    +  protein_bind   CAP binding site: CAP binding activates transcription in the presence of cAMP. E. coli catabolite activator protein
   6452..6482    +  promoter       lac promoter: promoter for the E. coli lac operon
   6490..6506    +  protein_bind   lac operator: The lac repressor binds to the lac operator to inhibit transcription in E. coli. This inhibition can be relieved by adding lactose or isopropyl-β-D-thiogalactopyranoside (IPTG). lac repressor encoded by lacI
   6551..6569    +  promoter       T3 promoter: promoter for bacteriophage T3 RNA polymerase
   6597..6823    +  promoter       RSV promoter: Rous sarcoma virus enhancer/promoter
   6824..7004    +  LTR            5' LTR (truncated): truncated 5' long terminal repeat (LTR) from HIV-1
   7051..7176    +  misc_feature   HIV-1 Ψ: packaging signal of human immunodeficiency virus type 1
   7160..7523    +  CDS            HIV-1 gag (fragment): gag protein from human immunodeficiency virus 1; gag
   7669..7902    +  misc_feature   RRE: The Rev response element (RRE) of HIV-1 allows for Rev-dependent mRNA export from the nucleus to the cytoplasm.
   8279..8305    +  CDS            Rev (fragment): human immunodeficiency virus 1 (HIV-1) Rev protein; rev; enhances nuclear export of unspliced and incompletely spliced viral mRNAs
   8312..8335    +  promoter       SV40 promoter (fragment): SV40 early promoter
   8336..8407    +  promoter       SV40 promoter (fragment): SV40 enhancer and early promoter
   8431..8566    +  rep_origin     SV40 ori: SV40 origin of replication
   8612..9208    +  CDS            PuroR (fragment): puromycin N-acetyltransferase; pac from Streptomyces; confers resistance to puromycin
   9257..9374    +  misc_feature   cPPT/CTS: central polypurine tract and central termination sequence of HIV-1
   9439..9505    +  CDS            small t antigen (fragment): SV40 (simian virus 40) small t antigen
>Addgene plasmid #144709 | TFORF3233 | addgene full sequence | sequence record 353738 | Addgene NGS Result
GGCTCCGGTGCCCGTCAGTGGGCAGAGCGCACATCGCCCACAGTCCCCGAGAAGTTGGGGGGAGGGGTCG
GCAATTGAACCGGTGCCTAGAGAAGGTGGCGCGGGGTAAACTGGGAAAGTGATGTCGTGTACTGGCTCCG
CCTTTTTCCCGAGGGTGGGGGAGAACCGTATATAAGTGCAGTAGTCGCCGTGAACGTTCTTTTTCGCAAC
GGGTTTGCCGCCAGAACACAGGTAAGTGCCGTGTGTGGTTCCCGCGGGCCTGGCCTCTTTACGGGTTATG
GCCCTTGCGTGCCTTGAATTACTTCCACCTGGCTGCAGTACGTGATTCTTGATCCCGAGCTTCGGGTTGG
AAGTGGGTGGGAGAGTTCGAGGCCTTGCGCTTAAGGAGCCCCTTCGCCTCGTGCTTGAGTTGAGGCCTGG
CCTGGGCGCTGGGGCCGCCGCGTGCGAATCTGGTGGCACCTTCGCGCCTGTCTCGCTGCTTTCGATAAGT
CTCTAGCCATTTAAAATTTTTGATGACCTGCTGCGACGCTTTTTTTCTGGCAAGATAGTCTTGTAAATGC
GGGCCAAGATCTGCACACTGGTATTTCGGTTTTTGGGGCCGCGGGCGGCGACGGGGCCCGTGCGTCCCAG
CGCACATGTTCGGCGAGGCGGGGCCTGCGAGCGCGGCCACCGAGAATCGGACGGGGGTAGTCTCAAGCTG
GCCGGCCTGCTCTGGTGCCTGGCCTCGCGCCGCCGTGTATCGCCCCGCCCTGGGCGGCAAGGCTGGCCCG
GTCGGCACCAGTTGCGTGAGCGGAAAGATGGCCGCTTCCCGGCCCTGCTGCAGGGAGCTCAAAATGGAGG
ACGCGGCGCTCGGGAGAGCGGGCGGGTGAGTCACCCACACAAAGGAAAAGGGCCTTTCCGTCCTCAGCCG
TCGCTTCATGTGACTCCACGGAGTACCGGGCGCCGTCCAGGCACCTCGATTAGTTCTCGAGCTTTTGGAG
TACGTCGTCTTTAGGTTGGGGGGAGGGGTTTTATGCGATGGAGTTTCCCCACACTGAGTGGGTGGAGACT
GAAGTTAGGCCAGCTTGGCACTTGATGTAATTCTCCTTGGAATTTGCCCTTTTTGAGTTTGGATCTTGGT
TCATTCTCAAGCCTCAGACAGTGGTTCAAAGTTTTTTTCTTCCATTTCAGGTGTCGTGAGGCTAGCATCG
ATTGATCAACAAGTTTGTACAAAAAAGTTGGCATGTGCACTAAAATGGAACAGCCCTTCTACCACGACGA
CTCATACACAGCTACGGGATACGGCCGGGCCCCTGGTGGCCTCTCTCTACACGACTACAAACTCCTGAAA
CCGAGCCTGGCGGTCAACCTGGCCGACCCCTACCGGAGTCTCAAAGCGCCTGGGGCTCGCGGACCCGGCC
CAGAGGGCGGCGGTGGCGGCAGCTACTTTTCTGGTCAGGGCTCGGACACCGGCGCGTCTCTCAAGCTCGC
CTCTTCGGAGCTGGAACGCCTGATTGTCCCCAACAGCAACGGCGTGATCACGACGACGCCTACACCCCCG
GGACAGTACTTTTACCCCCGCGGGGGTGGCAGCGGTGGAGGTGCAGGGGGCGCAGGGGGCGGCGTCACCG
AGGAGCAGGAGGGCTTCGCCGACGGCTTTGTCAAAGCCCTGGACGATCTGCACAAGATGAACCACGTGAC
ACCCCCCAACGTGTCCCTGGGCGCTACCGGGGGGCCCCCGGCTGGGCCCGGGGGCGTCTACGCCGGCCCG
GAGCCACCTCCCGTTTACACCAACCTCAGCAGCTACTCCCCAGCCTCTGCGTCCTCGGGAGGCGCCGGGG
CTGCCGTCGGGACCGGGAGCTCGTACCCGACGACCACCATCAGCTACCTCCCACACGCGCCGCCCTTCGC
CGGTGGCCACCCGGCGCAGCTGGGCTTGGGCCGCGGCGCCTCCACCTTCAAGGAGGAACCGCAGACCGTG
CCGGAGGCGCGCAGCCGGGACGCCACGCCGCCGGTGTCCCCCATCAACATGGAAGACCAAGAGCGCATCA
AAGTGGAGCGCAAGCGGCTGCGGAACCGGCTGGCGGCCACCAAGTGCCGGAAGCGGAAGCTGGAGCGCAT
CGCGCGCCTGGAGGACAAGGTGAAGACGCTCAAGGCCGAGAACGCGGGGCTGTCGAGTACCGCCGGCCTC
CTCCGGGAGCAGGTGGCCCAGCTCAAACAGAAGGTCATGACCCACGTCAGCAACGGCTGTCAGCTGCTGC
TTGGGGTCAAGGGACACGCCTTCTGCCCAACTTTCTTGTACAAAGTGGTTGATATCGGTAAGCCTATCCC
TAACCCTCTCCTCGGTCTCGATTCTACGTAGTAATGAACTAGTCCGTAACTTGAAAGTATTTCGATTTCT
TGGCTTTATATATCTTGTGGAAAGGACGAAACGTCATGGCGTAACCGGCGGTCACGCGTTAAGTCGACAA
TCAACCTCTGGATTACAAAATTTGTGAAAGATTGACTGGTATTCTTAACTATGTTGCTCCTTTTACGCTA
TGTGGATACGCTGCTTTAATGCCTTTGTATCATGCTATTGCTTCCCGTATGGCTTTCATTTTCTCCTCCT
TGTATAAATCCTGGTTGCTGTCTCTTTATGAGGAGTTGTGGCCCGTTGTCAGGCAACGTGGCGTGGTGTG
CACTGTGTTTGCTGACGCAACCCCCACTGGTTGGGGCATTGCCACCACCTGTCAGCTCCTTTCCGGGACT
TTCGCTTTCCCCCTCCCTATTGCCACGGCGGAACTCATCGCCGCCTGCCTTGCCCGCTGCTGGACAGGGG
CTCGGCTGTTGGGCACTGACAATTCCGTGGTGTTGTCGGGGAAATCATCGTCCTTTCCTTGGCTGCTCGC
CTGTGTTGCCACCTGGATTCTGCGCGGGACGTCCTTCTGCTACGTCCCTTCGGCCCTCAATCCAGCGGAC
CTTCCTTCCCGCGGCCTGCTGCCGGCTCTGCGGCCTCTTCCGCGTCTTCGCCTTCGCCCTCAGACGAGTC
GGATCTCCCTTTGGGCCGCCTCCCCGCGTCGACTTTAAGACCAATGACTTACAAGGCAGCTGTAGATCTT
AGCCACTTTTTAAAAGAAAAGGGGGGACTGGAAGGGCTAATTCACTCCCAACGAAGACAAGATCTGCTTT
TTGCTTGTACTGGGTCTCTCTGGTTAGACCAGATCTGAGCCTGGGAGCTCTCTGGCTAACTAGGGAACCC
ACTGCTTAAGCCTCAATAAAGCTTGCCTTGAGTGCTTCAAGTAGTGTGTGCCCGTCTGTTGTGTGACTCT
GGTAACTAGAGATCCCTCAGACCCTTTTAGTCAGTGTGGAAAATCTCTAGCAGTACGTATAGTAGTTCAT
GTCATCTTATTATTCAGTATTTATAACTTGCAAAGAAATGAATATCAGAGAGTGAGAGGAACTTGTTTAT
TGCAGCTTATAATGGTTACAAATAAAGCAATAGCATCACAAATTTCACAAATAAAGCATTTTTTTCACTG
CATTCTAGTTGTGGTTTGTCCAAACTCATCAATGTATCTTATCATGTCTGGCTCTAGCTATCCCGCCCCT
AACTCCGCCCATCCCGCCCCTAACTCCGCCCAGTTCCGCCCATTCTCCGCCCCATGGCTGACTAATTTTT
TTTATTTATGCAGAGGCCGAGGCCGCCTCGGCCTCTGAGCTATTCCAGAAGTAGTGAGGAGGCTTTTTTG
GAGGCCTAGGGACGTACCCAATTCGCCCTATAGTGAGTCGTATTACGCGCGCTCACTGGCCGTCGTTTTA
CAACGTCGTGACTGGGAAAACCCTGGCGTTACCCAACTTAATCGCCTTGCAGCACATCCCCCTTTCGCCA
GCTGGCGTAATAGCGAAGAGGCCCGCACCGATCGCCCTTCCCAACAGTTGCGCAGCCTGAATGGCGAATG
GG
[124 nt withheld, positions 3923-4046]
C
[91 nt withheld, positions 4048-4138]
A
[49 nt withheld, positions 4140-4188]
CCTTTGACGTTGGAGTCCACGTTCTTT
[37 nt withheld, positions 4216-4252]
ACCCTATCTCGGTCTATTCTTTTGATTTATAAGGGATTTTGCCGATTTCGGCCTATTGGTTAAAAAATGA
GCTGATTTAACAAAAATTTAACGCGAATTTTAACAAAATATTAACGCTTACAATTTAGGTGGCACTTTTC
GGGGAAATGTGCGCGGAACCCCTATTTGTTTATTTTTCTAAATACATTCAAATATGTATCCGCTCATGAG
ACAATAACCCTGATAAATGCTTCAATAATATTGAAAAAGGAAGAGTATGAGTATTCAACATTTCCGTGTC
GCCCTTATTCCCTTTTTTGCGGCATTTTGCCTTCCTGTTTTTGCTCACCCAGAAACGCTGGTGAAAGTAA
AAGATGCTGAAGATCAGTTGGGTGCACGAGTGGGTTACATCGAACTGGATCTCAACAGCGGTAAGATCCT
TGAGAGTTTTCGCCCCGAAGAACGTTTTCCAATGATGAGCACTTTTAAAGTTCTGCTATGTGGCGCGGTA
TTATCCCGTATTGACGCCGGGCAAGAGCAACTCGGTCGCCGCATACACTATTCTCAGAATGACTTGGTTG
AGTACTCACCAGTCACAGAAAAGCATCTTACGGATGGCATGACAGTAAGAGAATTATGCAGTGCTGCCAT
AACCATGAGTGATAACACTGCGGCCAACTTACTTCTGACAACGATCGGAGGACCGAAGGAGCTAACCGCT
TTTTTGCACAACATGGGGGATCATGTAACTCGCCTTGATCGTTGGGAACCGGAGCTGAATGAAGCCATAC
CAAACGACGAGCGTGACACCACGATGCCTGTAGCAATGGCAACAACGTTGCGCAAACTATTAACTGGCGA
ACTACTTACTCTAGCTTCCCGGCAACAATTAATAGACTGGATGGAGGCGGATAAAGTTGCAGGACCACTT
CTGCGCTCGGCCCTTCCGGCTGGCTGGTTTATTGCTGATAAATCTGGAGCCGGTGAGCGTGGGTCTCGCG
GTATCATTGCAGCACTGGGGCCAGATGGTAAGCCCTCCCGTATCGTAGTTATCTACACGACGGGGAGTCA
GGCAACTATGGATGAACGAAATAGACAGATCGCTGAGATAGGTGCCTCACTGATTAAGCATTGGTAACTG
TCAGACCAAGTTTACTCATATATACTTTAGATTGATTTAAAACTTCATTTTTAATTTAAAAGGATCTAGG
TGAAGATCCTTTTTGATAATCTCATGACCAAAATCCCTTAACGTGAGTTTTCGTTCCACTGAGCGTCAGA
CCCCGTAGAAAAGATCAAAGGATCTTCTTGAGATCCTTTTTTTCTGCGCGTAATCTGCTGCTTGCAAACA
AAAAAACCACCGCTACCAGCGGTGGTTTGTTTGCCGGATCAAGAGCTACCAACTCTTTTTCCGAAGGTAA
CTGGCTTCAGCAGAGCGCAGATACCAAATACTGTTCTTCTAGTGTAGCCGTAGTTAGGCCACCACTTCAA
GAACTCTGTAGCACCGCCTACATACCTCGCTCTGCTAATCCTGTTACCAGTGGCTGCTGCCAGTGGCGAT
AAGTCGTGTCTTACCGGGTTGGACTCAAGACGATAGTTACCGGATAAGGCGCAGCGGTCGGGCTGAACGG
GGGGTTCGTGCACACAGCCCAGCTTGGAGCGAACGACCTACACCGAACTGAGATACCTACAGCGTGAGCT
ATGAGAAAGCGCCACGCTTCCCGAAGGGAGAAAGGCGGACAGGTATCCGGTAAGCGGCAGGGTCGGAACA
GGAGAGCGCACGAGGGAGCTTCCAGGGGGAAACGCCTGGTATCTTTATAGTCCTGTCGGGTTTCGCCACC
TCTGACTTGAGCGTCGATTTTTGTGATGCTCGTCAGGGGGGCGGAGCCTATGGAAAAACGCCAGCAACGC
GGCCTTTTTACGGTTCCTGGCCTTTTGCTGGCCTTTTGCTCACATGTTCTTTCCTGCGTTATCCCCTGAT
TCTGTGGATAACCGTATTACCGCCTTTGAGTGAGCTGATACCGCTCGCCGCAGCCGAACGACCGAGCGCA
GCGAGTCAGTGAGCGAGGAAGCGGAAGAGCGCCCAATACGCAAACCGCCTCTCCCCGCGCGTTGGCCGAT
TCATTAATGCAGCTGGCACGACAGGTTTCCCGACTGGAAAGCGGGCAGTGAGCGCAACGCAATTAATGTG
AGTTAGCTCACTCATTAGGCACCCCAGGCTTTACACTTTATGCTTCCGGCTCGTATGTTGTGTGGAATTG
TGAGCGGATAACAATTTCACACAGGAAACAGCTATGACCATGATTACGCCAAGCGCGCAATTAACCCTCA
CTAAAGGGAACAAAAGCTGGAGCTGCAAGCTTAATGTAGTCTTATGCAATACTCTTGTAGTCTTGCAACA
TGGTAACGATGAGTTAGCAACATGCCTTACAAGGAGAGAAAAAGCACCGTGCATGCCGATTGGTGGAAGT
AAGGTGGTACGATCGTGCCTTATTAGGAAGGCAACAGACGGGTCTGACATGGATTGGACGAACCACTGAA
TTGCCGCATTGCAGAGATATTGTATTTAAGTGCCTAGCTCGATACATAAACGGGTCTCTCTGGTTAGACC
AGATCTGAGCCTGGGAGCTCTCTGGCTAACTAGGGAACCCACTGCTTAAGCCTCAATAAAGCTTGCCTTG
AGTGCTTCAAGTAGTGTGTGCCCGTCTGTTGTGTGACTCTGGTAACTAGAGATCCCTCAGACCCTTTTAG
TCAGTGTGGAAAATCTCTAGCAGTGGCGCCCGAACAGGGACTTGAAAGCGAAAGGGAAACCAGAGGAGCT
CTCTCGACGCAGGACTCGGCTTGCTGAAGCGCGCACGGCAAGAGGCGAGGGGCGGCGACTGGTGAGTACG
CCAAAAATTTTGACTAGCGGAGGCTAGAAGGAGAGAGATGGGTGCGAGAGCGTCAGTATTAAGCGGGGGA
GAATTAGATCGCGATGGGAAAAAATTCGGTTAAGGCCAGGGGGAAAGAAAAAATATAAATTAAAACATAT
AGTATGGGCAAGCAGGGAGCTAGAACGATTCGCAGTTAATCCTGGCCTGTTAGAAACATCAGAAGGCTGT
AGACAAATACTGGGACAGCTACAACCATCCCTTCAGACAGGATCAGAAGAACTTAGATCATTATATAATA
CAGTAGCAACCCTCTATTGTGTGCATCAAAGGATAGAGATAAAAGACACCAAGGAAGCTTTAGACAAGAT
AGAGGAAGAGCAAAACAAAAGTAAGACCACCGCACAGCAAGCGGCCGCTGATCTTCAGACCTGGAGGAGG
AGATATGAGGGACAATTGGAGAAGTGAATTATATAAATATAAAGTAGTAAAAATTGAACCATTAGGAGTA
GCACCCACCAAGGCAAAGAGAAGAGTGGTGCAGAGAGAAAAAAGAGCAGTGGGAATAGGAGCTTTGTTCC
TTGGGTTCTTGGGAGCAGCAGGAAGCACTATGGGCGCAGCGTCAATGACGCTGACGGTACAGGCCAGACA
ATTATTGTCTGGTATAGTGCAGCAGCAGAACAATTTGCTGAGGGCTATTGAGGCGCAACAGCATCTGTTG
CAACTCACAGTCTGGGGCATCAAGCAGCTCCAGGCAAGAATCCTGGCTGTGGAAAGATACCTAAAGGATC
AACAGCTCCTGGGGATTTGGGGTTGCTCTGGAAAACTCATTTGCACCACTGCTGTGCCTTGGAATGCTAG
TTGGAGTAATAAATCTCTGGAACAGATTTGGAATCACACGACCTGGATGGAGTGGGACAGAGAAATTAAC
AATTACACAAGCTTAATACACTCCTTAATTGAAGAATCGCAAAACCAGCAAGAAAAGAATGAACAAGAAT
TATTGGAATTAGATAAATGGGCAAGTTTGTGGAATTGGTTTAACATAACAAATTGGCTGTGGTATATAAA
ATTATTCATAATGATAGTAGGAGGCTTGGTAGGTTTAAGAATAGTTTTTGCTGTACTTTCTATAGTGAAT
AGAGTTAGGCAGGGATATTCACCATTATCGTTTCAGACCCACCTCCCAACCCCGAGGGGACCCATGCATT
GCATCTCAATTAGTCAGCAACCAGGTGTGGAAAGTCCCCAGGCTCCCCAGCAGGCAGAAGTATGCAAAGC
ATGCGTCTCAATTAGTCAGCAACCATAGTCCCGCCCCTAACTCCGCCCATCCCGCCCCTAACTCCGCCCA
GTTCCGCCCATTCTCCGCCCCATGGCTGACTAATTTTTTTTATTTATGCAGAGGCCGAGGCCGCCTCGGC
CTCTGAGCTATTCCAGAAGTAGTGAGGAGGCTTTTTTGGAGGCCTAGGCTTTTGCAAAAAGCTTTCTAGA
GGTACCACCGGAGCTTACCATGACCGAGTACAAGCCCACGGTGCGCCTCGCCACCCGCGACGACGTCCCC
AGGGCCGTACGCACCCTCGCCGCCGCGTTCGCCGACTACCCCGCCACGCGCCACACCGTCGATCCGGACC
GCCACATCGAGCGGGTCACCGAGCTGCAAGAACTCTTCCTCACGCGCGTCGGGCTCGACATCGGCAAGGT
GTGGGTCGCGGACGACGGCGCCGCCGTGGCGGTCTGGACCACGCCGGAGAGCGTCGAAGCGGGGGCGGTG
TTCGCCGAGATCGGCCCGCGCATGGCCGAGTTGAGCGGTTCCCGGCTGGCCGCGCAGCAACAGATGGAAG
GCCTCCTGGCGCCGCACCGGCCCAAGGAGCCCGCGTGGTTCCTGGCCACCGTCGGCGTCTCGCCCGACCA
CCAGGGCAAGGGTCTGGGCAGCGCCGTCGTGCTCCCCGGAGTGGAGGCGGCCGAGCGCGCCGGGGTGCCC
GCCTTCCTGGAGACCTCCGCGCCCCGCAACCTCCCCTTCTACGAGCGGCTCGGCTTCACCGTCACCGCCG
ACGTCGAGGTGCCCGAAGGACCGCGCACCTGGTGCATGACCCGCAAGCCCGGTGCCAGTTAACGAATTCT
AGATCTTGAGACAAATGGCAGTATTCATCCACAATTTTAAAAGAAAAGGGGGGATTGGGGGGTACAGTGC
AGGGGAAAGAATAGTAGACATAATAGCAACAGACATACAAACTAAAGAATTACAAAAACAAATTACAAAA
ATTCAAAATTTTCGGGTTTATTACAGGGACAGCAGAGATCCACTTTGGCGCCGGCTCGAGGCCTGCAGGT
GCAAAGATGGATAAAGTTTTAAACAGAGAGGAATCTTTGCAGCTAATGGACCTTCTAGGTCTTGAAAGGA
GTGGGAATT
