>Addgene plasmid #144709 | TFORF3233 | depositor partial sequence | sequence record 286242 | Insert
ATCGATTGATCAACAAGTTTGTACAAAAAAGTTGGCATGTGCACTAAAATGGAACAGCCCTTCTACCACG
ACGACTCATACACAGCTACGGGATACGGCCGGGCCCCTGGTGGCCTCTCTCTACACGACTACAAACTCCT
GAAACCGAGCCTGGCGGTCAACCTGGCCGACCCCTACCGGAGTCTCAAAGCGCCTGGGGCTCGCGGACCC
GGCCCAGAGGGCGGCGGTGGCGGCAGCTACTTTTCTGGTCAGGGCTCGGACACCGGCGCGTCTCTCAAGC
TCGCCTCTTCGGAGCTGGAACGCCTGATTGTCCCCAACAGCAACGGCGTGATCACGACGACGCCTACACC
CCCGGGACAGTACTTTTACCCCCGCGGGGGTGGCAGCGGTGGAGGTGCAGGGGGCGCAGGGGGCGGCGTC
ACCGAGGAGCAGGAGGGCTTCGCCGACGGCTTTGTCAAAGCCCTGGACGATCTGCACAAGATGAACCACG
TGACACCCCCCAACGTGTCCCTGGGCGCTACCGGGGGGCCCCCGGCTGGGCCCGGGGGCGTCTACGCCGG
CCCGGAGCCACCTCCCGTTTACACCAACCTCAGCAGCTACTCCCCAGCCTCTGCGTCCTCGGGAGGCGCC
GGGGCTGCCGTCGGGACCGGGAGCTCGTACCCGACGACCACCATCAGCTACCTCCCACACGCGCCGCCCT
TCGCCGGTGGCCACCCGGCGCAGCTGGGCTTGGGCCGCGGCGCCTCCACCTTCAAGGAGGAACCGCAGAC
CGTGCCGGAGGCGCGCAGCCGGGACGCCACGCCGCCGGTGTCCCCCATCAACATGGAAGACCAAGAGCGC
ATCAAAGTGGAGCGCAAGCGGCTGCGGAACCGGCTGGCGGCCACCAAGTGCCGGAAGCGGAAGCTGGAGC
GCATCGCGCGCCTGGAGGACAAGGTGAAGACGCTCAAGGCCGAGAACGCGGGGCTGTCGAGTACCGCCGG
CCTCCTCCGGGAGCAGGTGGCCCAGCTCAAACAGAAGGTCATGACCCACGTCAGCAACGGCTGTCAGCTG
CTGCTTGGGGTCAAGGGACACGCCTTCTGCCCAACTTTCTTGTACAAAGTGGTTGATATCGGTAAGCCTA
TCCCTAACCCTCTCCTCGGTCTCGATTCTACGTAGTAATGAACTAGTCCGTAACTTGAAAGTATTTCGAT
TTCTTGGCTTTATATATCTTGTGGAAAGGACGAAACGTCATGGCGTAACCGGCGGTC
