>Addgene plasmid #144709 | TFORF3233 | depositor partial sequence | sequence record 286243 | Barcode
AACGTCATGGCGTAACCGGCGGTC
